>Addgene plasmid #130165 | pRDAX-482 GFP[1] L9 Stuffer/Intein2 L10 GFP[2] IRES mCherry GFP(1-9) | addgene full sequence | sequence record 271321 | Addgene NGS Result
CTTTCTGCTATGGAGGTCAGGTATGATTTAAATGGTCAGTATTGAGCGATATCTAGAGAATTCGTATAGG
TCTTGTATTCAGTCTCGCACTTTAGACATGGTCTTCTGCTGCCCGTGGTCCTCTATTCGTCGGATGTTCT
GTCGATTCTTCCTGTCTATCTGGACTGGATCTGATATCATCGTCGACATTGATTATTGACTAGTTATTAA
TAGTAATCAATTACGGGGTCATTAGTTCATAGCCCATATATGGAGTTCCGCGTTACATAACTTACGGTAA
ATGGCCCGCCTGGCTGACCGCCCAACGACCCCCGCCCATTGACGTCAATAATGACGTATGTTCCCATAGT
AACGCCAATAGGGACTTTCCATTGACGTCAATGGGTGGAGTATTTACGGTAAACTGCCCACTTGGCAGTA
CATCAAGTGTATCATATGCCAAGTACGCCCCCTATTGACGTCAATGACGGTAAATGGCCCGCCTGGCATT
ATGCCCAGTACATGACCTTATGGGACTTTCCTACTTGGCAGTACATCTACGTATTAGTCATCGCTATTAC
CATGGTCGAGGTGAGCCCCACGTTCTGCTTCACTCTCCCCATCTCCCCCCCCTCCCCACCCCCAATTTTG
TATTTATTTATTTTTTAATTATTTTGTGCAGCGATGGGGGCGGGGGGGGGGGGGGCGCGCGCCAGGCGGG
GCGGGGCGGGGCGAGGGGCGGGGCGGGGCGAGGCGGAGAGGTGCGGCGGCAGCCAATCAGAGCGGCGCGC
TCCGAAAGTTTCCTTTTATGGCGAGGCGGCGGCGGCGGCGGCCCTATAAAAAGCGAAGCGCGCGGCGGGC
GGGAGTCGCTGCGTTGGGACTTAGCCTTTAGTGAACCGTCAGAATTAATTCAGATCGATCTACAGCGCCA
CCATGGATCTGCCTGATGACCACTACCTGAGCACACAGACCATCCTCTCCAAGGACCTTAACAGTGGAGG
CAGCGGTGGTAGTGGAGGCAGCGAAGAAGAGCTATCAGAGTGCTTTCGCATTTTTGACAAGGATGGAAAT
GGTTTCATCGACAGGGAGGAATTTGGAGACATCATCCGCCTTACTGGAGAACAGCTCACAGATGAGGATG
TCGATGAGATATTTGGAGATTCAGACACAGACAAAAATGACGGAAGGATTGACTTTGATGAGTTCCTGAA
GATGGTGGAGAATGTCCAGGCGTCGGGAGGCAGCGGTGGTAGTGGAGGCGAAAAGAGGGACCACATGGTG
CTGCTCGAGTACGTCACAGCAGCTGGCATCACCGATGCCAGCTAATGCTTAGATAAGTGAGAATTCAGAT
CCGCCCCTCTCCCTCCCCCCCCCCTAACGTTACTGGCCGAAGCCGCTTGGAATAAGGCCGGTGTGCGTTT
GTCTATATGTTATTTTCCACCATATTGCCGTCTTTTGGCAATGTGAGGGCCCGGAAACCTGGCCCTGTCT
TCTTGACGAGCATTCCTAGGGGTCTTTCCCCTCTCGCCAAAGGAATGCAAGGTCTGTTGAATGTCGTGAA
GGAAGCAGTTCCTCTGGTAGCTTCTTGAAGACAAACAACGTCTGTAGCGACCCTTTGCAGGCAGCGGAAC
CCCCCACCTGGCGACAGGTGCCTCTGCGGCCAAAAGCCACGTGTATAAGATACACCTGCAAAGGCGGCAC
AACCCCAGTGCCACGTTGTGAGTTGGATAGTTGTGGAAAGAGTCAAATGGCTCTCCTCAAGCGTATTCAA
CAAGGGGCTGAAGGATGCCCAGAAGGTACCCCATTGTATGGGATCTGATCTGGGGCCTCGGTACACATGC
TTTACATGTGTTTAGTCGAGGTTAAAAAAACGTCTAGGCCCCCCGAACCACGGGGACGTGGTTTTCCTTT
GAAAAACACGATGATAATATGGCCACAACCATGGGTGCAGTGAGCAAGGGCGAGGAGGATAACATGGCCA
TCATCAAGGAGTTCATGCGCTTCAAGGTGCACATGGAGGGCTCCGTGAACGGCCACGAGTTCGAGATCGA
GGGCGAGGGCGAGGGCCGCCCCTACGAGGGCACCCAGACCGCCAAGCTGAAGGTGACCAAGGGTGGCCCC
CTGCCCTTCGCCTGGGACATCCTGTCCCCTCAGTTCATGTACGGCTCCAAGGCCTACGTGAAGCACCCCG
CCGACATCCCCGACTACTTGAAGCTGTCCTTCCCCGAGGGCTTCAAGTGGGAGCGCGTGATGAACTTCGA
GGACGGCGGCGTGGTGACCGTGACCCAGGACTCCTCCCTGCAGGACGGCGAGTTCATCTACAAGGTGAAG
CTGCGCGGCACCAACTTCCCCTCCGACGGCCCCGTAATGCAGAAGAAGACCATGGGCTGGGAGGCCTCCT
CCGAGCGGATGTACCCCGAGGACGGCGCCCTGAAGGGCGAGATCAAGCAGAGGCTGAAGCTGAAGGACGG
CGGCCACTACGACGCTGAGGTCAAGACCACCTACAAGGCCAAGAAGCCCGTGCAGCTGCCCGGCGCCTAC
AACGTCAACATCAAGTTGGACATCACCTCCCACAACGAGGACTACACCATCGTGGAACAGTACGAACGCG
CCGAGGGCCGCCACTCCACCGGCGGCATGGACGAGCTGTACAAGAGCGGCGCTACTAACTTCAGCCTGCT
GAAGCAGGCTGGCGACGTGGAGGAGAACCCTGGACCTTCTGGAAGAAAAGGCGAAGAGCTGTTTACAGGG
GTTGTGCCTATCCTCATTGAGCTCGATGGAGATGTCAACGGCCACAAGTTCTTTGTGAGAGGGGAAGGAG
AAGGTGACGCTACTATCGGCAAACTGTCTCTGAAGTTCATTTGCACTACCGGGAAGTTGCCCGTACCATG
GCCAACACTGGTAACTACGCTGACATATGGAGTCCAGTGTTTCAGCCGTTATCCGGATCACATGAAGAGG
CATGACTTCTTTAAATCCGCAATGCCTGAGGGATATGTCCAAGAGAGGACCATCTACTTTAAGGACGACG
GTACCTACAAAACCCGAGCTGAAGTGAAGTTTGAGGGTGACACTCTGGTGAATCGGATTGAGCTCAAAGG
CATCGACTTCAAGGAGGATGGCAACATCTTGGGCCATAAGCTGGAGTACAACTTCAACAGTCACAAGGTG
TACATCACAGCCGACAAACAGAACAATGGGATTAAGGCCAACTTCACCATACGCCACAATGTGGAAGATG
GCTCAGTCCAACTTGCGGACCATTACCAGCAGAATACGCCTATAGGGGATGGACCCGTTCTTCTGCCCTA
GGTTGCCTTGAGCATCTGACTTCTGGCTAAATTGATGATCTATTAAACAATAAAGATGTCCACATGGAAG
TTTTTTCCTGTCATACTTTGTTAAGAAGGGTGAGAACAGAGTACCTACATTTTGAATGGAAGGATTGGAG
CTACGGGGGTGGGGGTGGGGTGGGATTAGATAAATGCCTGCTCTTTACTGAAGGCTCTTTACTATTGCTT
TATGATAATGTTTCATAGTTGGATCGAACACATATTGATCCTCGTCACAACCACACCAGCACACCTCAAA
TCCCACACCACTCCCACAATTACCATTCACTCAACAAACTCACACATCCCACGATAACGAATTCAAGCTT
GATATCATTCAGGACGAGCCTCAGACTCCAGCGTAACTGGACTGCAATCAACTCACTGGCTCACCTTCAC
GGGTGGGCCTTTCTTCGGTAGAAAATCAAAGGATCTTCTTGAGATCCTTTTTTTCTGCGCGTAATCTGCT
GCTTGCAAACAAAAAAACCACCGCTACCAGCGGTGGTTTGTTTGCCGGATCAAGAGCTACCAACTCTTTT
TCCGAGGTAACTGGCTTCAGCAGAGCGCAGATACCAAATACTGTTCTTCTAGTGTAGCCGTAGTTAGGCC
ACCACTTCAAGAACTCTGTAGCACCGCCTACATACCTCGCTCTGCTAATCCTGTTACCAGTGGCTGCTGC
CAGTGGCGATAAGTCGTGTCTTACCGGGTTGGACTCAAGACGATAGTTACCGGATAAGGCGCAGCGGTCG
GGCTGAACGGGGGGTTCGTGCACACAGCCCAGCTTGGAGCGAACGACCTACACCGAACTGAGATACCTAC
AGCGTGAGCTATGAGAAAGCGCCACGCTTCCCGAAGGGAGAAAGGCGGACAGGTATCCGGTAAGCGGCAG
GGTCGGAACAGGAGAGCGCACGAGGGAGCTTCCAGGGGGAAACGCCTGGTATCTTTATAGTCCTGTCGGG
TTTCGCCACCTCTGACTTGAGCATCGATTTTTGTGATGCTCGTCAGGGGGGCGGAGCCTATGGAAAAACG
CCAGCAACGCAGAAAGGCCCACCCGAAGGTGAGCCAGGTGATTACATTTGGGCCCTCATTACCAATGCTT
AATCAGTGAGGCACCTATCTCAGCGATCTGTCTATTTCGTTCATCCATAGTTGCCTGACTCCCCGTCGTG
TAGATAACTACGATGCGGGAGGGCTTACCATCTGGCCCCAGTGCTGCAATGATACCGCGAGAACCACGCT
CACCGGCTCCAGATTTATCAGCAATAAACCAGCCAGCCGGGAGGGCCGAGCGCAGAAGTGATCCTGCAAC
TTTATCCGCCTCCATCCAGTCTATTAATTGTTGCCGGGAAGCTAGAGTAAGTAGTTCGCCAGTTAATAGT
TTGCGCAACGTTGTTGCCATTGCTACAGGCATCGTGGTGTCACGCTCGTCGTTTGGTATGGCTTCATTCA
GCTCCGGTTCCCAACGATCAAGGCGAGTTACATGATCCCCCATGTTGTGCAAAAAAGCGGTTAGCTCCTT
CGGTCCTCCGATCGTTGCCAGAAGTAAGTTGGCCGCAGTGTTATCACTCATGGTTATGGCAGCACTGCAT
AATTCTCTTACTGTCATGCCATCCGTGAGATGCTTTTCTGTGACTGGTGAGTACTCAACCAAGTCATTCT
GAGAATAGTGTATGCGGCGACCGAGTTGCTCTTGCCCGGCGTCAATACGGGATAATACCGCGCCACATAG
CAGAACTTTAAAAGTGCTCATCATTGGAAAACGTTCTTCGGGGCGTAAACTCTCAAGGATCTTACCGCTG
TTGAGATCCAGTTCGATGTAACCCACTCGTGCACCCAACTGATCTTCAGCATCTTTTACTTTCACCAGCG
TTTCTGGGTGAGCAAAAACAGGAAGGCAAAATGCCGCAAAAAAGGGAATAAGGGCGACACGGAAATGTTG
AATACTCATTTTAGCTTCCTTAGCTCCTGAAAATCTCGATAACTCAAAAAATACGCCCGGTAGTGATCTT
ATTTCATTATGGTGAAAGTTGGAACCTCTTACGTGCCGATCAAGTCAAAAGCCTCCGGTCGGAGGCTTTT
GA
Features (pLannotate 1.2.2; 16 found; start..end, strand, type, name):
    185..564     +  enhancer       CMV enhancer: human cytomegalovirus immediate early enhancer
    566..841     +  promoter       chicken β-actin promoter: No description available
    867..883     +  promoter       tight TRE promoter (fragment): Tet-responsive promoter PTight, consisting of seven tet operator sequences followed by the minimal CMV promoter
    919..972     +  CDS            aceGFP-h (fragment): aceGFP-h is a basic (constitutively fluorescent) long stokes shift fluorescent protein published in 2003, derived from Aequorea coerulescens.
   1000..1146    +  CDS            TNNC2_PRODO (fragment): Experimental evidence at protein level: Swiss-Prot protein existence level 1. Troponin is the central regulatory protein of striated muscle contraction. Tn consists of three components: Tn-I which is the inhibitor of actomyosin ATPase, Tn-T which contains the binding site for tropomyosin and Tn-C. The binding of calcium to Tn-C abolishes the inhibitory action of Tn on actin filaments. From Protopterus dolloi (Slender lungfish).
   1240..1293    +  CDS            Superfolder GFP (fragment): Superfolder GFP is a basic (constitutively fluorescent) green fluorescent protein published in 2005, derived from Aequorea victoria. It is reported to be a very rapidly-maturing weak dimer.
   1334..1920    +  misc_feature   IRES2: internal ribosome entry site (IRES) of the encephalomyocarditis virus (EMCV)
   1930..2634    +  CDS            mCherry: mCherry is a basic (constitutively fluorescent) red fluorescent protein published in 2004, derived from Discosoma sp.. It is reported to be a very rapidly-maturing monomer with low acid sensitivity.
   2707..3288    +  CDS            Trp-less GFP (fragment): Trp-less GFP is a fluorescent protein published in 2012, derived from Aequorea victoria.
   3319..3524    +  polyA_signal   PGK poly(A) signal (fragment): mouse phosphoglycerate kinase 1 polyadenylation signal
   3698..3727    +  terminator     T3Te terminator: phage T3 early transcription terminator
   3749..4336    +  rep_origin     ori: high-copy-number ColE1/pMB1/pBR322/pUC origin of replication
   4348..4375    -  terminator     T7Te terminator: phage T7 early transcription terminator
   4399..5259    -  CDS            AmpR: β-lactamase; bla; confers resistance to ampicillin, carbenicillin, and related antibiotics
   5260..5362    -  promoter       cat promoter: promoter of the E. coli cat gene encoding chloramphenicol acetyltransferase
   5363..2       -  terminator     tonB terminator (across the origin): bidirectional E. coli tonB-P14 transcription terminator
