[The description below was written by a language model from this plasmid's Addgene catalogue record and pLannotate feature annotations shown in this document.]
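Description:
pRDAX-482 GFP[1] L9 Stuffer/Intein2 L10 GFP[2] IRES mCherry GFP(1-9) is a custom-built mammalian expression plasmid of about 5.4 kb, deposited as an assay vector for protein–protein interaction studies by bimolecular or trimolecular fluorescence complementation (BiFC/TriFC). It is propagated in E. coli as a high-copy plasmid through a ColE1/pUC-type origin. Selection is with ampicillin, using a β-lactamase gene driven by the cat promoter. The origin and marker are flanked by bacterial terminators (T3Te, T7Te, tonB) that insulate them from the rest of the plasmid.

The mammalian cassette is driven by a CMV enhancer fused to the chicken β-actin promoter (a CAG-type arrangement) and ends in a fragment of the mouse PGK polyadenylation signal. A short hit to the tight TRE promoter lies just downstream of the promoter; at 17 nt it is probably only a partial match. The first open reading frame contains two very short GFP-derived segments of about 54 nt each, matching the GFP[1] and GFP[2] tags in the name. In tripartite split-GFP designs such tags are usually single β-strands, though the record does not say so. Between them lies the linker-flanked "Stuffer/Intein2" region, part of which the annotation software matched to a troponin C-like sequence. The stuffer is presumably a placeholder for candidate interaction partners, but the cloning sites are recorded as unknown. An EMCV IRES then drives translation of mCherry followed by a large GFP fragment, corresponding to GFP(1-9), the detector that fluoresces only when complemented by the small tags. The short gap between mCherry and this fragment is unannotated, so how the two are linked or separated is not stated. mCherry provides an expression control. The catalogue gives mouse as the insert species, which does not fit the jellyfish-derived GFP parts.
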