Addgene plasmid #130165: pRDAX-482 GFP[1] L9 Stuffer/Intein2 L10 GFP[2] IRES mCherry GFP(1-9)
Purpose: PPI (BiFC/TriFC) assay vector
Depositing lab: Gary Lewin. Depositing organization: Max-Delbrueck-Centrum fuer Molekulare Medizin (MDC).
Backbone
  Vector backbone: custom built
  Vector type: Mammalian Expression
Growth in bacteria
  Bacterial resistance: Ampicillin, 100 μg/mL
  Growth temperature: 37°C
  Growth strain: DH5alpha
  Copy number: High Copy
Gene/Insert
  Gene/Insert name: GFP
  Species: M. musculus (mouse)
  Cloning method: Restriction Enzyme; 5′ cloning site unknown (unknown if destroyed); 3′ cloning site unknown (unknown if destroyed)
Terms and licenses: Academic/Nonprofit Terms; Industry Terms: Not Available to Industry
How to cite: pRDAX-482 GFP[1] L9 Stuffer/Intein2 L10 GFP[2] IRES mCherry GFP(1-9) was a gift from Gary Lewin (Addgene plasmid # 130165 ; http://n2t.net/addgene:130165 ; RRID:Addgene_130165)
